Addgene plasmid #239900: LLP978
Purpose: CaMV 35S-SynPro-13 engineered promoter driving the expression of Renilla luciferase
Depositing lab: Ryan Lister. Depositing organization: University of Western Australia. Publication: CRISPRi-based circuits to control gene expression in plants. Khan MA, Herring G, Zhu JY, Oliva M, Fourie E, Johnston B, Zhang Z, Potter J, Pineda L, Pflueger J, Swain T, Pflueger C, Lloyd JPB, Secco D, Small I, Kidd BN, Lister R. Nat Biotechnol. 2025 Mar;43(3):416-430. doi: 10.1038/s41587-024-02236-w. Epub 2024 May 20. PubMed 38769424.
Backbone
  Vector backbone: pBluescript SK(+)
  Vector type: Synthetic Biology
Growth in bacteria
  Bacterial resistance: Ampicillin, 100 μg/mL
  Growth temperature: 30°C
  Growth strain: DH5alpha
  Copy number: High Copy
Gene/Insert
  Gene/Insert name: CaMV 35S-SynPro-13::Rluc (alt name: Other genes: NOS::Fluc)
  Species: Synthetic
  Mutation: N/A
  Tag / fusion protein: PEST on C-terminus of Rluc (C terminal on insert)
  Cloning method: Restriction Enzyme; 5′ cloning site Unknown (unknown if destroyed)
Terms and licenses: Academic/Nonprofit Terms; Industry Terms: Not Available to Industry
How to cite: LLP978 was a gift from Ryan Lister (Addgene plasmid # 239900 ; http://n2t.net/addgene:239900 ; RRID:Addgene_239900)
