[The description below was written by a language model from this plasmid's Addgene catalogue record and pLannotate feature annotations shown in this document.]
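Description:
LLP978 is a dual-luciferase reporter plasmid for plant synthetic biology, built on the pBluescript SK(+) backbone. It is propagated in E. coli from a high-copy ColE1/pUC-type origin and selected with ampicillin through the bla (AmpR) gene. The backbone also retains the f1 phage origin, remnants of the lacZα/lac promoter region, and the flanking T7 and T3 promoters. There are no T-DNA borders or plant selection markers in the annotation, which suggests direct or transient delivery into plant cells rather than Agrobacterium-mediated transformation, although the record does not state the delivery route.

The payload consists of two transcription units in the same orientation. In the test unit, an engineered promoter called CaMV 35S-SynPro-13, annotated as a partial CaMV 35S promoter, drives Renilla luciferase interrupted by the potato ST-LS1 IV2 intron. This intron prevents functional expression in bacteria. A C-terminal PEST degradation tag is recorded. The short fragment annotated as matching Arabidopsis DREB2A lies directly downstream of the Rluc coding sequence and probably corresponds to this tag, which shortens reporter half-life so that signal follows changes in promoter activity. The unit ends with a CaMV poly(A) signal, a synthetic poly(A) signal and an RNA polymerase II pause site, which limit read-through into the neighbouring cassette. The second unit is a NOS promoter driving intron-containing firefly luciferase (luc+), closed by the NOS terminator plus another synthetic poly(A) and pause site, and it serves as an internal normalisation control.

The plasmid comes from work on CRISPRi-based gene circuits in plants. The Rluc/Fluc ratio would report the activity of the synthetic promoter, presumably including its repression by CRISPRi, but the record does not describe the specific modifications in SynPro-13.
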