Features (pLannotate 1.2.2; 25 found; start..end, strand, type, name):
     41..1611    -  CDS            luciferase (fragment): firefly luciferase; luc+; enhanced luc+ version of the luciferase gene
   1610..1798    -  intron         IV2 intron: modified second intron of the potato ST-LS1 gene (Vancanneyt et al., 1990)
   1798..1882    -  CDS            luciferase (fragment): firefly luciferase; luc+; enhanced luc+ version of the luciferase gene
   1893..2072    -  promoter       NOS promoter: nopaline synthase promoter
   2086..2177    -  misc_feature   pause site: RNA polymerase II transcriptional pause signal from the human α2 globin gene
   2191..2239    -  polyA_signal   poly(A) signal: synthetic polyadenylation signal
   2251..2410    -  polyA_signal   CaMV poly(A) signal (fragment): cauliflower mosaic virus polyadenylation signal
   2487..2561    -  CDS            DREB2A (fragment): DRE2A_ARATH - Also known as ERF045. Experimental evidence at protein level: Swiss-Prot protein existence level 1. Transcriptional activator that binds specifically to the DNA sequence 5'-[AG]CCGAC-3'. Binding to the C-repeat/DRE element mediates high salinity- and dehydration-inducible transcription. From Arabidopsis thaliana (Mouse-ear cress).
   2568..3473    -  CDS            LUCI_RENRE: Experimental evidence at protein level: Swiss-Prot protein existence level 1. Upon binding the substrate, the enzyme catalyzes an oxygenation, producing a very short-lived hydroperoxide that cyclizes into a dioxetanone structure, which collapses, releasing a CO(2) molecule. The spontaneous breakdown of the dioxetanone releases the energy (about 50 kcal/mole) that is necessary to generate the excited state of the coelenteramide product, which is the singlet form of the monoanion. In vivo the product undergoes the process of nonradiative energy transfer to an accessory protein, a green fluoresce
   3471..3659    -  intron         IV2 intron: modified second intron of the potato ST-LS1 gene (Vancanneyt et al., 1990)
   3768..4056    -  promoter       CaMV 35S promoter (fragment): strong constitutive promoter from cauliflower mosaic virus
   4101..4119    -  promoter       T7 promoter: promoter for bacteriophage T7 RNA polymerase
   4122..4279    +  CDS            lacZα (fragment): LacZα fragment of β-galactosidase; lacZ fragment
   4284..4712    +  rep_origin     f1 ori (sequence partly withheld): f1 bacteriophage origin of replication; arrow indicates direction of (+) strand synthesis
   4765..4869    +  promoter       AmpR promoter: bla
   4870..5730    +  CDS            AmpR: β-lactamase; bla; confers resistance to ampicillin, carbenicillin, and related antibiotics
   5901..6489    +  rep_origin     ori: high-copy-number ColE1/pMB1/pBR322/pUC origin of replication
   6672..6764    +  CDS            lacI (fragment): lac repressor; lacI; The lac repressor binds to the lac operator to inhibit transcription in E. coli. This inhibition can be relieved by adding lactose or isopropyl-β-D-thiogalactopyranoside (IPTG).
   6777..6798    +  protein_bind   CAP binding site: CAP binding activates transcription in the presence of cAMP. E. coli catabolite activator protein
   6813..6843    +  promoter       lac promoter: promoter for the E. coli lac operon
   6851..6867    +  protein_bind   lac operator: The lac repressor binds to the lac operator to inhibit transcription in E. coli. This inhibition can be relieved by adding lactose or isopropyl-β-D-thiogalactopyranoside (IPTG). lac repressor encoded by lacI
   6912..6930    +  promoter       T3 promoter: promoter for bacteriophage T3 RNA polymerase
   6949..7040    -  misc_feature   pause site: RNA polymerase II transcriptional pause signal from the human α2 globin gene
   7054..7102    -  polyA_signal   poly(A) signal: synthetic polyadenylation signal
   7103..34      -  terminator     NOS terminator (across the origin): nopaline synthase terminator and poly(A) signal
>Addgene plasmid #239900 | LLP978 | addgene full sequence | sequence record 490747 | Addgene NGS Result
TTAAGAAACTTTATTGCCAAATGTTTGAACGATCCTCGAGTTACACGGCGATCTTTCCGCCCTTCTTGGC
CTTTATGAGGATCTCTCTGATTTTTCTTGCGTCGAGTTTTCCGGTAAGACCTTTCGGTACTTCGTCCACA
AACACAACTCCTCCGCGCAACTTTTTCGCGGTTGTTACTTGACTGGCGACGTAATCCACGATCTCTTTTT
CCGTCATCGTCTTTCCGTGCTCCAAAACAACAACGGCGGCGGGAAGTTCACCGGCGTCATCGTCGGGAAG
ACCTGCGACACCTGCGTCGAAGATGTTGGGGTGTTGGAGCAAGATGGATTCCAATTCAGCGGGAGCCACC
TGATAGCCTTTGTACTTAATCAGAGACTTCAGGCGGTCAACGATGAAGAAGTGTTCGTCTTCGTCCCAGT
AAGCTATGTCTCCAGAATGTAGCCATCCATCCTTGTCAATCAAGGCGTTGGTCGCTTCCGGATTGTTTAC
ATAACCGGACATAATCATAGGACCTCTCACACACAGTTCGCCTCTTTGATTAACGCCCAGCGTTTTCCCG
GTATCCAGATCCACAACCTTCGCTTCAAAAAATGGAACAACTTTACCGACCGCGCCCGGTTTATCATCCC
CCTCGGGTGTAATCAGAATAGCTGATGTAGTCTCAGTGAGCCCATATCCTTGCCTGATACCTGGCAGATG
GAACCTCTTGGCAACCGCTTCCCCGACTTCCTTAGAGAGGGGAGCGCCACCAGAAGCAATTTCGTGTAAA
TTAGATAAATCGTATTTGTCAATCAGAGTGCTTTTGGCGAAGAAGGAGAATAGGGTTGGCACCAGCAGCG
CACTTTGAATCTTGTAATCCTGAAGGCTCCTCAGAAACAGCTCTTCTTCAAATCTATACATTAAGACGAC
TCGAAATCCACATATCAAATATCCGAGTGTAGTAAACATTCCAAAACCGTGATGGAATGGAACAACACTT
AAAATCGCAGTATCCGGAATGATTTGATTGCCAAAAATAGGATCTCTGGCATGCGAGAATCTCACGCAGG
CAGTTCTATGAGGCAGAGCGACACCTTTAGGCAGACCAGTAGATCCAGAGGAGTTCATGATCAGTGCAAT
TGTCTTGTCCCTATCGAAGGACTCTGGCACAAAATCGTATTCATTAAAACCGGGAGGTAGATGAGATGTG
ACGAACGTGTACATCGACTGAAATCCCTGGTAATCCGTTTTAGAATCCATGATAATAATTTTTTGGATGA
TTGGGAGCTTTTTTTGCACGTTCAAAATTTTTTGCAACCCCTTTTTGGAAACGAACACCACGGTAGGCTG
CGAAATGCCCATACTGTTGAGCAATTCACGTTCATTATAAATGTCGTTCGCGGGCGCAACTGCAACTCCG
ATAAATAACGCGCCCAACACCGGCATAAAGAATTGAAGAGAGTTTTCACTGCATACGACGATTCTGTGAT
TTGTATTCAGCCCATATCGTTTCATAGCTTCTGCCAACCGAACGGACATTTCGAAGTACTCAGCGTAAGT
GATGTCCACCTCGATATGTGCATCTGTAAAAGCAATTGTTCCAGGAACCAGGGCGTATCTCTTCATAGCC
TGCACATCAACAAATTTTGGTCATATATTAGAAAAGTTATAAATTAAAATATACACACTTATAAACTACA
GAAAAGCAATTGCTATATACTACATTCTTTTATTTTGAAAAAAATATTTGAAATATTATATTACTACTAA
TTAATGATAATTATTATATATATATCAAAGGTAGAAGCAGAAACTTACCTTATGCAGTTGCTCTCCAGCG
GTTCCATCTTCCAGCGGATAGAATGGCGCCGGGCCTTTCTTTATGTTTTTGGCGTCTTCCATCCATGGAC
TCTAATTGGATACCGAGGGGAATTTATGGAACGTCAGTGGAGCATTTTTGACAAGAAATATTTGCTAGCT
GATAGTGACCTTAGGCGACTTTTGAACGCGCAATAATGGTTTCTGACGTATGTGCTTAGCTCATTAAACT
CCAGAAACCCGCGGCTCAGTGGCTCCTTCAACGTTGCGGTTCTCTAGAGAGCGCTAGAGAAATGTTCTGG
CACCTGCACTTGCACTGGGGACAGCCTATTTTGCTAGTTTGTTTTGTTTCGTTTTGTTTTGATGGAGAGC
GTATGTTAGTACTATCGATTCACACAAAAAACCAACACACAGATGTAATGAAAATAAAGATATTTTATTA
CTAGTAGGTCACTGGATTTTGGTTTTAGGAATTAGAAATTTTATTGATAGAAGTATTTTACAAATACAAA
TACATACTAAGGGTTTCTTATATGCTCAACACATGAGCGAAACCCTATAAGAACCCTAATTCCCTTATCT
GGGAACTACTCACACATTATTCTGGAGAAAAATAGAGAGAGATAGATTTGTAGAGAGAGACTGGTGATTT
TTGCGGACTCTAGCATGGCCGGGTACCTTAAGAACCAACACAACCTGGCGTTTCCACTGTGCATACCTCA
GACTGGGAGCTTGTTGACGTTACTTCAGAAGCATCAGATCGAGAACCCTGCTCGTTTTTGAGCACTCTTT
CAACAAAAGACTTAATATACTTTCCCATCTCATCAGGAGCATCTTCTTGTGAGAAATGCAATCCTTTCAC
CTTAACGAACTCGGTGTTTGGAAATTTCTTTGCACCTTCAACTATAGCATTACTGAAAAATCCTGGATCT
GACTCGATGAACATCTTAGGCAAATCATCTGATGCCCTAAGGTAAGCGTTATAATTTCTCACGATCTGCA
CAACATCAGGTTTACCTCCCTTAACTAATGGTATTTCCCTAGGCCAACTGAGTGTTGGCCTTCTAACCTC
TCCTTTTTCCTTGAAAGGTTCGAGATATGCAGCAAACTCTTCTGGTTCCAATTTTCTCATAATCTTTGAA
GGAAGCATAGTTTCCACGAAAAAGTTATTTTCGAGAACCATCTTTTCTCCCTCTTCAGACTTGATCAAAG
CAATATCCTCTTCAATATCTGGCCACTCATCCCAAGATTCTATCACATCCACAACACTCTCTGCATGAAC
TATAGCTTTGATCTTATCTTGGTGTTCGTATGAGTAATGGAATGCCAAGCAAGCACCCCAATCGTGTCCA
ACGAAAATAATCTTCTTAGGTAAGTTGAGAAGTTCGAACCAAGCTGTGAGGTACTTATAATGATCCAAAA
GTCTGTAAGAACCATTTCCAGATTTACCAGACTTTCCCATTCCGATAAGATCTGGGATAATACACCTAGC
CACTGGTTCAATGTGAGGCACAACATGTCTCCACAAATATGAAGATGCAGCGTTTCCGTGAAGAAAGATA
ACTGCATTCTCAGCGTGCTTTTCTGAATCGTAGTAATTAATGAAAGAATCAAGCACGTTCATCTGTTTAC
ATCTTGCCCACCATTGTGGACCAGTTATCATTCTTTTTCTCTGCACATCAACAAATTTTGGTCATATATT
AGAAAAGTTATAAATTAAAATATACACACTTATAAACTACAGAAAAGCAATTGCTATATACTACATTCTT
TTATTTTGAAAAAAATATTTGAAATATTATATTACTACTAATTAATGATAATTATTATATATATATCAAA
GGTAGAAGCAGAAACTTACCTGCTCAGGATCATACACCTTTGAAGTCATCTGCAGTTATGTCGACGGATC
CGTCCCCATTCGTCTGCCTATGGATGCTTATATACCACCACAACCGGCTGAGCTGCCGTGGGATTGTGCG
TCATCCCTTACGTCAGTGGAGATATCACATCAATCCACTTGCTTTGAAGACGTGGTTGGAACGTCTTCTT
TTTCCACGATGCTCCTCGTGGGTGGGGGTCCATCTTTGGGACCACTGTCGGCAGAGGCATCTTGAACGAT
AGCCTTTCCTTTATCGCAATGATGGCATTTGTAGGTGCCACCTTCCTTTTCTACTGTCCTTTTGATGAAG
TGACAGATAGCTGGGCAATGGAATCCGAGGAGGTTTCCCGATATTACCCTTTGTTGAAAAGTCTCAAACG
CGTTCGGAATTCGGCATGATCAAGCTTGTACCCAATTCGCCCTATAGTGAGTCGTATTACAATTCACTGG
CCGTCGTTTTACAACGTCGTGACTGGGAAAACCCTGGCGTTACCCAACTTAATCGCCTTGCAGCACATCC
CCCTTTCGCCAGCTGGCGTAATAGCGAAGAGGCCCGCACCGATCGCCCTTCCCAACAGTTGCGCAGCCTG
AATGGCGAATGGG
[124 nt withheld, positions 4284-4407]
C
[91 nt withheld, positions 4409-4499]
A
[49 nt withheld, positions 4501-4549]
CCTTTGACGTTGGAGTCCACGTTCTTT
[37 nt withheld, positions 4577-4613]
ACCCTATCTCGGTCTATTCTTTTGATTTATAAGGGATTTTGCCGATTTCGGCCTATTGGTTAAAAAATGA
GCTGATTTAACAAAAATTTAACGCGAATTTTAACAAAATATTAACGCTTACAATTTAGGTGGCACTTTTC
GGGGAAATGTGCGCGGAACCCCTATTTGTTTATTTTTCTAAATACATTCAAATATGTATCCGCTCATGAG
ACAATAACCCTGATAAATGCTTCAATAATATTGAAAAAGGAAGAGTATGAGTATTCAACATTTCCGTGTC
GCCCTTATTCCCTTTTTTGCGGCATTTTGCCTTCCTGTTTTTGCTCACCCAGAAACGCTGGTGAAAGTAA
AAGATGCTGAAGATCAGTTGGGTGCACGAGTGGGTTACATCGAACTGGATCTCAACAGCGGTAAGATCCT
TGAGAGTTTTCGCCCCGAAGAACGTTTTCCAATGATGAGCACTTTTAAAGTTCTGCTATGTGGCGCGGTA
TTATCCCGTATTGACGCCGGGCAAGAGCAACTCGGTCGCCGCATACACTATTCTCAGAATGACTTGGTTG
AGTACTCACCAGTCACAGAAAAGCATCTTACGGATGGCATGACAGTAAGAGAATTATGCAGTGCTGCCAT
AACCATGAGTGATAACACTGCGGCCAACTTACTTCTGACAACGATCGGAGGACCGAAGGAGCTAACCGCT
TTTTTGCACAACATGGGGGATCATGTAACTCGCCTTGATCGTTGGGAACCGGAGCTGAATGAAGCCATAC
CAAACGACGAGCGTGACACCACGATGCCTGTAGCAATGGCAACAACGTTGCGCAAACTATTAACTGGCGA
ACTACTTACTCTAGCTTCCCGGCAACAATTAATAGACTGGATGGAGGCGGATAAAGTTGCAGGACCACTT
CTGCGCTCGGCCCTTCCGGCTGGCTGGTTTATTGCTGATAAATCTGGAGCCGGTGAGCGTGGGTCTCGCG
GTATCATTGCAGCACTGGGGCCAGATGGTAAGCCCTCCCGTATCGTAGTTATCTACACGACGGGGAGTCA
GGCAACTATGGATGAACGAAATAGACAGATCGCTGAGATAGGTGCCTCACTGATTAAGCATTGGTAACTG
TCAGACCAAGTTTACTCATATATACTTTAGATTGATTTAAAACTTCATTTTTAATTTAAAAGGATCTAGG
TGAAGATCCTTTTTGATAATCTCATGACCAAAATCCCTTAACGTGAGTTTTCGTTCCACTGAGCGTCAGA
CCCCGTAGAAAAGATCAAAGGATCTTCTTGAGATCCTTTTTTTCTGCGCGTAATCTGCTGCTTGCAAACA
AAAAAACCACCGCTACCAGCGGTGGTTTGTTTGCCGGATCAAGAGCTACCAACTCTTTTTCCGAAGGTAA
CTGGCTTCAGCAGAGCGCAGATACCAAATACTGTTCTTCTAGTGTAGCCGTAGTTAGGCCACCACTTCAA
GAACTCTGTAGCACCGCCTACATACCTCGCTCTGCTAATCCTGTTACCAGTGGCTGCTGCCAGTGGCGAT
AAGTCGTGTCTTACCGGGTTGGACTCAAGACGATAGTTACCGGATAAGGCGCAGCGGTCGGGCTGAACGG
GGGGTTCGTGCACACAGCCCAGCTTGGAGCGAACGACCTACACCGAACTGAGATACCTACAGCGTGAGCT
ATGAGAAAGCGCCACGCTTCCCGAAGGGAGAAAGGCGGACAGGTATCCGGTAAGCGGCAGGGTCGGAACA
GGAGAGCGCACGAGGGAGCTTCCAGGGGGAAACGCCTGGTATCTTTATAGTCCTGTCGGGTTTCGCCACC
TCTGACTTGAGCGTCGATTTTTGTGATGCTCGTCAGGGGGGCGGAGCCTATGGAAAAACGCCAGCAACGC
GGCCTTTTTACGGTTCCTGGCCTTTTGCTGGCCTTTTGCTCACATGTTCTTTCCTGCGTTATCCCCTGAT
TCTGTGGATAACCGTATTACCGCCTTTGAGTGAGCTGATACCGCTCGCCGCAGCCGAACGACCGAGCGCA
GCGAGTCAGTGAGCGAGGAAGCGGAAGAGCGCCCAATACGCAAACCGCCTCTCCCCGCGCGTTGGCCGAT
TCATTAATGCAGCTGGCACGACAGGTTTCCCGACTGGAAAGCGGGCAGTGAGCGCAACGCAATTAATGTG
AGTTAGCTCACTCATTAGGCACCCCAGGCTTTACACTTTATGCTTCCGGCTCGTATGTTGTGTGGAATTG
TGAGCGGATAACAATTTCACACAGGAAACAGCTATGACCATGATTACGCCAAGCTCGAAATTAACCCTCA
CTAAAGGGAACAAAAGCTGGAGCTCAGAGAAATGTTCTGGCACCTGCACTTGCACTGGGGACAGCCTATT
TTGCTAGTTTGTTTTGTTTCGTTTTGTTTTGATGGAGAGCGTATGTTAGTACTATCGATTCACACAAAAA
ACCAACACACAGATGTAATGAAAATAAAGATATTTTATTGATCTAGTAACATAGATGACACCGCGCGCGA
TAATTTATCCTAGTTTGCGCGCTATATTTTGTTTTCTATCGCGTATTAAATGTATAATTGCGGGACTCTA
ATCATAAAAACCCATCTCATAAATAACGTCATGCATTACATGTTAATTATTACATGCTTAACGTAATTCA
ACAGAAATTATATGATAATCGTCGCAAGACCGGCAACAGGATTCAATC
